Addgene plasmid #142672: TFORF0669
Purpose: Lentiviral vector for overexpressing transcription factor ORFs with unique 24-bp barcodes. Barcodes facilitate identification of transcription factors in pooled screens.
Depositing lab: Feng Zhang. Depositing organization: Broad Institute. Publication: A transcription factor atlas of directed differentiation. Joung J, Ma S, Tay T, Geiger-Schuller KR, Kirchgatterer PC, Verdine VK, Guo B, Arias-Garcia MA, Allen WE, Singh A, Kuksenko O, Abudayyeh OO, Gootenberg JS, Fu Z, Macrae RK, Buenrostro JD, Regev A, Zhang F. Cell. 2023 Jan 5;186(1):209-229.e26. doi: 10.1016/j.cell.2022.11.026. PubMed 36608654.
Backbone
  Vector backbone: pLX_TRC317
  Backbone manufacturer: Broad Institute Genetic Perturbation Platform
  Backbone size w/o insert (bp): 8264
  Vector type: Mammalian Expression, Lentiviral
  Selectable markers: Puromycin
Growth in bacteria
  Bacterial resistance: Ampicillin, 100 μg/mL
  Growth temperature: 37°C
  Growth strain: NEB Stable
  Copy number: High Copy
Gene/Insert
  Gene/Insert name: ZNF821
  Species: H. sapiens (human)
  Insert size (bp): 521
  Entrez Gene: ZNF821
  Promoter: EF1a
  Cloning method: Unknown
  Sequencing primers: 5′ GGGTGGAGACTGAAGTTAGGCCAG; 3′ CACATAGCGTAAAAGGAGCAACATAG
Terms and licenses: Academic/Nonprofit Terms; Industry Terms: Not Available to Industry
Depositor comments: NM_001201556,ENST00000611294 . The transcription factor ORF portion of this plasmid was synthesized by Genewiz. Please test multiple small colonies in case of plasmid recombination. To make this collection available in a timely manner, a portion of this collection was not fully sequenced by Addgene. If an Addgene verified full plasmid sequence is not available, please contact us prior to placing an order to request the full sequence.
How to cite: TFORF0669 was a gift from Feng Zhang (Addgene plasmid # 142672 ; http://n2t.net/addgene:142672 ; RRID:Addgene_142672)
