[The description below was written by a language model from this plasmid's Addgene catalogue record and pLannotate feature annotations shown in this document.]
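Description:
TFORF0669 is a lentiviral mammalian expression plasmid built on the pLX_TRC317 backbone that carries a human ZNF821 open reading frame as one member of a barcoded transcription factor ORF collection. It is maintained in E. coli through a high-copy ColE1/pUC-type origin with ampicillin resistance (bla), and the backbone also retains an f1 origin, T7 and T3 promoters, and lac-derived remnants. The depositor notes that recombination can occur during propagation, as is common for plasmids with LTR repeats, and that the ORF portion was made by gene synthesis.

The viral cassette follows a third-generation, self-inactivating design. An RSV promoter drives a truncated HIV-1 5' LTR, followed by the Ψ packaging signal with a partial gag sequence, the RRE for Rev-dependent export of the genomic RNA, a cPPT/CTS element, and a ΔU3 3' LTR with a downstream SV40 polyadenylation signal. Within the provirus, an SV40 early promoter drives puromycin N-acetyltransferase for selection of transduced cells. A separate EF-1α promoter drives the ZNF821 insert, which corresponds to a short isoform per the depositor's transcript references. The catalogue lists the insert as 521 bp, while the annotation matches about 417 bp to the ZNF821 protein. A WPRE lies downstream to enhance transcript expression. The record describes a unique 24-bp barcode associated with each ORF, but the feature table does not annotate it. A short U6 promoter fragment sits between the ORF and the WPRE, and its role is not stated.

The construct is intended for constitutive overexpression of ZNF821 after lentiviral transduction. It suits pooled screens in which the barcode identifies the transcription factor delivered to each cell, such as screens for factors that direct differentiation.
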