Features (pLannotate 1.2.2; 31 found; start..end, strand, type, name):
      5..231     +  promoter       RSV promoter: Rous sarcoma virus enhancer/promoter
    232..412     +  LTR            5' LTR (truncated): truncated 5' long terminal repeat (LTR) from HIV-1
    459..584     +  misc_feature   HIV-1 Ψ: packaging signal of human immunodeficiency virus type 1
    568..931     +  CDS            HIV-1 gag (fragment): gag protein from human immunodeficiency virus 1; gag
   1077..1310    +  misc_feature   RRE: The Rev response element (RRE) of HIV-1 allows for Rev-dependent mRNA export from the nucleus to the cytoplasm.
   1687..1713    +  CDS            Rev (fragment): human immunodeficiency virus 1 (HIV-1) Rev protein; rev; enhances nuclear export of unspliced and incompletely spliced viral mRNAs
   1720..1743    +  promoter       SV40 promoter (fragment): SV40 early promoter
   1744..1815    +  promoter       SV40 promoter (fragment): SV40 enhancer and early promoter
   1839..1974    +  rep_origin     SV40 ori: SV40 origin of replication
   2020..2616    +  CDS            PuroR (fragment): puromycin N-acetyltransferase; pac from Streptomyces; confers resistance to puromycin
   2665..2782    +  misc_feature   cPPT/CTS: central polypurine tract and central termination sequence of HIV-1
   2847..2913    +  CDS            small t antigen (fragment): SV40 (simian virus 40) small t antigen
   2920..4098    +  promoter       EF-1α promoter: strong constitutive promoter for human elongation factor EF-1α
   4115..4531    +  CDS            ZNF821 (fragment): ZN821_HUMAN - Experimental evidence at protein level: Swiss-Prot protein existence level 1. May be involved in transcriptional regulation. From Homo sapiens (Human).
   4547..4600    +  promoter       U6 promoter (fragment): RNA polymerase III promoter for human U6 snRNA
   4642..5230    +  misc_feature   WPRE: woodchuck hepatitis virus posttranscriptional regulatory element
   5281..5300    +  misc_feature   cPPT/CTS (fragment): central polypurine tract and central termination sequence of HIV-1
   5302..5535    +  LTR            3' LTR (ΔU3): self-inactivating 3' long terminal repeat (LTR) from HIV-1
   5613..5734    +  polyA_signal   SV40 poly(A) signal: SV40 polyadenylation signal
   5774..5909    +  rep_origin     SV40 ori: SV40 origin of replication
   5930..5948    -  promoter       T7 promoter: promoter for bacteriophage T7 RNA polymerase
   5956..6111    +  CDS            lacZα (fragment): LacZα fragment of β-galactosidase; lacZ fragment
   6116..6544    +  rep_origin     f1 ori (sequence partly withheld): f1 bacteriophage origin of replication; arrow indicates direction of (+) strand synthesis
   6597..6701    +  promoter       AmpR promoter: bla
   6702..7562    +  CDS            AmpR: β-lactamase; bla; confers resistance to ampicillin, carbenicillin, and related antibiotics
   7733..8321    +  rep_origin     ori: high-copy-number ColE1/pMB1/pBR322/pUC origin of replication
   8504..8596    +  CDS            lacI (fragment): lac repressor; lacI; The lac repressor binds to the lac operator to inhibit transcription in E. coli. This inhibition can be relieved by adding lactose or isopropyl-β-D-thiogalactopyranoside (IPTG).
   8609..8630    +  protein_bind   CAP binding site: CAP binding activates transcription in the presence of cAMP. E. coli catabolite activator protein
   8645..8675    +  promoter       lac promoter: promoter for the E. coli lac operon
   8683..8699    +  protein_bind   lac operator: The lac repressor binds to the lac operator to inhibit transcription in E. coli. This inhibition can be relieved by adding lactose or isopropyl-β-D-thiogalactopyranoside (IPTG). lac repressor encoded by lacI
   8744..8762    +  promoter       T3 promoter: promoter for bacteriophage T3 RNA polymerase
>Addgene plasmid #142672 | TFORF0669 | addgene full sequence | sequence record 397750 | Addgene NGS Result
TTAATGTAGTCTTATGCAATACTCTTGTAGTCTTGCAACATGGTAACGATGAGTTAGCAACATGCCTTAC
AAGGAGAGAAAAAGCACCGTGCATGCCGATTGGTGGAAGTAAGGTGGTACGATCGTGCCTTATTAGGAAG
GCAACAGACGGGTCTGACATGGATTGGACGAACCACTGAATTGCCGCATTGCAGAGATATTGTATTTAAG
TGCCTAGCTCGATACATAAACGGGTCTCTCTGGTTAGACCAGATCTGAGCCTGGGAGCTCTCTGGCTAAC
TAGGGAACCCACTGCTTAAGCCTCAATAAAGCTTGCCTTGAGTGCTTCAAGTAGTGTGTGCCCGTCTGTT
GTGTGACTCTGGTAACTAGAGATCCCTCAGACCCTTTTAGTCAGTGTGGAAAATCTCTAGCAGTGGCGCC
CGAACAGGGACTTGAAAGCGAAAGGGAAACCAGAGGAGCTCTCTCGACGCAGGACTCGGCTTGCTGAAGC
GCGCACGGCAAGAGGCGAGGGGCGGCGACTGGTGAGTACGCCAAAAATTTTGACTAGCGGAGGCTAGAAG
GAGAGAGATGGGTGCGAGAGCGTCAGTATTAAGCGGGGGAGAATTAGATCGCGATGGGAAAAAATTCGGT
TAAGGCCAGGGGGAAAGAAAAAATATAAATTAAAACATATAGTATGGGCAAGCAGGGAGCTAGAACGATT
CGCAGTTAATCCTGGCCTGTTAGAAACATCAGAAGGCTGTAGACAAATACTGGGACAGCTACAACCATCC
CTTCAGACAGGATCAGAAGAACTTAGATCATTATATAATACAGTAGCAACCCTCTATTGTGTGCATCAAA
GGATAGAGATAAAAGACACCAAGGAAGCTTTAGACAAGATAGAGGAAGAGCAAAACAAAAGTAAGACCAC
CGCACAGCAAGCGGCCGCTGATCTTCAGACCTGGAGGAGGAGATATGAGGGACAATTGGAGAAGTGAATT
ATATAAATATAAAGTAGTAAAAATTGAACCATTAGGAGTAGCACCCACCAAGGCAAAGAGAAGAGTGGTG
CAGAGAGAAAAAAGAGCAGTGGGAATAGGAGCTTTGTTCCTTGGGTTCTTGGGAGCAGCAGGAAGCACTA
TGGGCGCAGCGTCAATGACGCTGACGGTACAGGCCAGACAATTATTGTCTGGTATAGTGCAGCAGCAGAA
CAATTTGCTGAGGGCTATTGAGGCGCAACAGCATCTGTTGCAACTCACAGTCTGGGGCATCAAGCAGCTC
CAGGCAAGAATCCTGGCTGTGGAAAGATACCTAAAGGATCAACAGCTCCTGGGGATTTGGGGTTGCTCTG
GAAAACTCATTTGCACCACTGCTGTGCCTTGGAATGCTAGTTGGAGTAATAAATCTCTGGAACAGATTTG
GAATCACACGACCTGGATGGAGTGGGACAGAGAAATTAACAATTACACAAGCTTAATACACTCCTTAATT
GAAGAATCGCAAAACCAGCAAGAAAAGAATGAACAAGAATTATTGGAATTAGATAAATGGGCAAGTTTGT
GGAATTGGTTTAACATAACAAATTGGCTGTGGTATATAAAATTATTCATAATGATAGTAGGAGGCTTGGT
AGGTTTAAGAATAGTTTTTGCTGTACTTTCTATAGTGAATAGAGTTAGGCAGGGATATTCACCATTATCG
TTTCAGACCCACCTCCCAACCCCGAGGGGACCCATGCATTGCATCTCAATTAGTCAGCAACCAGGTGTGG
AAAGTCCCCAGGCTCCCCAGCAGGCAGAAGTATGCAAAGCATGCGTCTCAATTAGTCAGCAACCATAGTC
CCGCCCCTAACTCCGCCCATCCCGCCCCTAACTCCGCCCAGTTCCGCCCATTCTCCGCCCCATGGCTGAC
TAATTTTTTTTATTTATGCAGAGGCCGAGGCCGCCTCGGCCTCTGAGCTATTCCAGAAGTAGTGAGGAGG
CTTTTTTGGAGGCCTAGGCTTTTGCAAAAAGCTTTCTAGAGGTACCACCGGAGCTTACCATGACCGAGTA
CAAGCCCACGGTGCGCCTCGCCACCCGCGACGACGTCCCCAGGGCCGTACGCACCCTCGCCGCCGCGTTC
GCCGACTACCCCGCCACGCGCCACACCGTCGATCCGGACCGCCACATCGAGCGGGTCACCGAGCTGCAAG
AACTCTTCCTCACGCGCGTCGGGCTCGACATCGGCAAGGTGTGGGTCGCGGACGACGGCGCCGCCGTGGC
GGTCTGGACCACGCCGGAGAGCGTCGAAGCGGGGGCGGTGTTCGCCGAGATCGGCCCGCGCATGGCCGAG
TTGAGCGGTTCCCGGCTGGCCGCGCAGCAACAGATGGAAGGCCTCCTGGCGCCGCACCGGCCCAAGGAGC
CCGCGTGGTTCCTGGCCACCGTCGGCGTCTCGCCCGACCACCAGGGCAAGGGTCTGGGCAGCGCCGTCGT
GCTCCCCGGAGTGGAGGCGGCCGAGCGCGCCGGGGTGCCCGCCTTCCTGGAGACCTCCGCGCCCCGCAAC
CTCCCCTTCTACGAGCGGCTCGGCTTCACCGTCACCGCCGACGTCGAGGTGCCCGAAGGACCGCGCACCT
GGTGCATGACCCGCAAGCCCGGTGCCAGTTAACGAATTCTAGATCTTGAGACAAATGGCAGTATTCATCC
ACAATTTTAAAAGAAAAGGGGGGATTGGGGGGTACAGTGCAGGGGAAAGAATAGTAGACATAATAGCAAC
AGACATACAAACTAAAGAATTACAAAAACAAATTACAAAAATTCAAAATTTTCGGGTTTATTACAGGGAC
AGCAGAGATCCACTTTGGCGCCGGCTCGAGGCCTGCAGGTGCAAAGATGGATAAAGTTTTAAACAGAGAG
GAATCTTTGCAGCTAATGGACCTTCTAGGTCTTGAAAGGAGTGGGAATTGGCTCCGGTGCCCGTCAGTGG
GCAGAGCGCACATCGCCCACAGTCCCCGAGAAGTTGGGGGGAGGGGTCGGCAATTGAACCGGTGCCTAGA
GAAGGTGGCGCGGGGTAAACTGGGAAAGTGATGTCGTGTACTGGCTCCGCCTTTTTCCCGAGGGTGGGGG
AGAACCGTATATAAGTGCAGTAGTCGCCGTGAACGTTCTTTTTCGCAACGGGTTTGCCGCCAGAACACAG
GTAAGTGCCGTGTGTGGTTCCCGCGGGCCTGGCCTCTTTACGGGTTATGGCCCTTGCGTGCCTTGAATTA
CTTCCACCTGGCTGCAGTACGTGATTCTTGATCCCGAGCTTCGGGTTGGAAGTGGGTGGGAGAGTTCGAG
GCCTTGCGCTTAAGGAGCCCCTTCGCCTCGTGCTTGAGTTGAGGCCTGGCCTGGGCGCTGGGGCCGCCGC
GTGCGAATCTGGTGGCACCTTCGCGCCTGTCTCGCTGCTTTCGATAAGTCTCTAGCCATTTAAAATTTTT
GATGACCTGCTGCGACGCTTTTTTTCTGGCAAGATAGTCTTGTAAATGCGGGCCAAGATCTGCACACTGG
TATTTCGGTTTTTGGGGCCGCGGGCGGCGACGGGGCCCGTGCGTCCCAGCGCACATGTTCGGCGAGGCGG
GGCCTGCGAGCGCGGCCACCGAGAATCGGACGGGGGTAGTCTCAAGCTGGCCGGCCTGCTCTGGTGCCTG
GCCTCGCGCCGCCGTGTATCGCCCCGCCCTGGGCGGCAAGGCTGGCCCGGTCGGCACCAGTTGCGTGAGC
GGAAAGATGGCCGCTTCCCGGCCCTGCTGCAGGGAGCTCAAAATGGAGGACGCGGCGCTCGGGAGAGCGG
GCGGGTGAGTCACCCACACAAAGGAAAAGGGCCTTTCCGTCCTCAGCCGTCGCTTCATGTGACTCCACGG
AGTACCGGGCGCCGTCCAGGCACCTCGATTAGTTCTCGAGCTTTTGGAGTACGTCGTCTTTAGGTTGGGG
GGAGGGGTTTTATGCGATGGAGTTTCCCCACACTGAGTGGGTGGAGACTGAAGTTAGGCCAGCTTGGCAC
TTGATGTAATTCTCCTTGGAATTTGCCCTTTTTGAGTTTGGATCTTGGTTCATTCTCAAGCCTCAGACAG
TGGTTCAAAGTTTTTTTCTTCCATTTCAGGTGTCGTGAGGCTAGCACCGCCACCATGTCCCGTCGGAAAC
AGACAAATCCAAATAAAGTTCACTGGGATCAAGTATTTGCTGGGCTAGAAGAGCAAGCCCGCCAGGCGAT
GATGAAAACTGATTTTCCTGGAGACCTTGGCAGTCAGCGACAAGCTATCCAACAACTAAGAGATCAGGAC
TCCAGTAGCAGTGACAGTGAGGGTGATGAAGAGGAGACGACACAAGATGAAGTCTCTTCCCACACATCAG
AGGAAGATGGAGGGGTGGTCAAAGTGGAGAAAGAGTTAGAAAATACAGAACAGCCTGTTGGTGGGAACGA
AGTGGTAGAGCACGAGGTCACAGGGAATTTGAATTCTGACCCCTTGCTTGAACTCTGCCAGTGTCCCCTC
TGCCAGCTAGACTGCGGGAGCCGGGAGCAGTTGATTGCTCACGTGTACCAGTAGTAATGAACTAGTCCGT
AACTTGAAAGTATTTCGATTTCTTGGCTTTATATATCTTGTGGAAAGGACGAAGGGTCCTCGGATTTATA
GTGCAAACGCGTTAAGTCGACAATCAACCTCTGGATTACAAAATTTGTGAAAGATTGACTGGTATTCTTA
ACTATGTTGCTCCTTTTACGCTATGTGGATACGCTGCTTTAATGCCTTTGTATCATGCTATTGCTTCCCG
TATGGCTTTCATTTTCTCCTCCTTGTATAAATCCTGGTTGCTGTCTCTTTATGAGGAGTTGTGGCCCGTT
GTCAGGCAACGTGGCGTGGTGTGCACTGTGTTTGCTGACGCAACCCCCACTGGTTGGGGCATTGCCACCA
CCTGTCAGCTCCTTTCCGGGACTTTCGCTTTCCCCCTCCCTATTGCCACGGCGGAACTCATCGCCGCCTG
CCTTGCCCGCTGCTGGACAGGGGCTCGGCTGTTGGGCACTGACAATTCCGTGGTGTTGTCGGGGAAATCA
TCGTCCTTTCCTTGGCTGCTCGCCTGTGTTGCCACCTGGATTCTGCGCGGGACGTCCTTCTGCTACGTCC
CTTCGGCCCTCAATCCAGCGGACCTTCCTTCCCGCGGCCTGCTGCCGGCTCTGCGGCCTCTTCCGCGTCT
TCGCCTTCGCCCTCAGACGAGTCGGATCTCCCTTTGGGCCGCCTCCCCGCGTCGACTTTAAGACCAATGA
CTTACAAGGCAGCTGTAGATCTTAGCCACTTTTTAAAAGAAAAGGGGGGACTGGAAGGGCTAATTCACTC
CCAACGAAGACAAGATCTGCTTTTTGCTTGTACTGGGTCTCTCTGGTTAGACCAGATCTGAGCCTGGGAG
CTCTCTGGCTAACTAGGGAACCCACTGCTTAAGCCTCAATAAAGCTTGCCTTGAGTGCTTCAAGTAGTGT
GTGCCCGTCTGTTGTGTGACTCTGGTAACTAGAGATCCCTCAGACCCTTTTAGTCAGTGTGGAAAATCTC
TAGCAGTACGTATAGTAGTTCATGTCATCTTATTATTCAGTATTTATAACTTGCAAAGAAATGAATATCA
GAGAGTGAGAGGAACTTGTTTATTGCAGCTTATAATGGTTACAAATAAAGCAATAGCATCACAAATTTCA
CAAATAAAGCATTTTTTTCACTGCATTCTAGTTGTGGTTTGTCCAAACTCATCAATGTATCTTATCATGT
CTGGCTCTAGCTATCCCGCCCCTAACTCCGCCCATCCCGCCCCTAACTCCGCCCAGTTCCGCCCATTCTC
CGCCCCATGGCTGACTAATTTTTTTTATTTATGCAGAGGCCGAGGCCGCCTCGGCCTCTGAGCTATTCCA
GAAGTAGTGAGGAGGCTTTTTTGGAGGCCTAGGGACGTACCCAATTCGCCCTATAGTGAGTCGTATTACG
CGCGCTCACTGGCCGTCGTTTTACAACGTCGTGACTGGGAAAACCCTGGCGTTACCCAACTTAATCGCCT
TGCAGCACATCCCCCTTTCGCCAGCTGGCGTAATAGCGAAGAGGCCCGCACCGATCGCCCTTCCCAACAG
TTGCGCAGCCTGAATGGCGAATGGG
[124 nt withheld, positions 6116-6239]
C
[91 nt withheld, positions 6241-6331]
A
[49 nt withheld, positions 6333-6381]
CCTTTGACGTTGGAGTCCACGTTCTTT
[37 nt withheld, positions 6409-6445]
ACCCTATCTCGGTCTATTCTTTTGATTTATAAGGGATTTTGCCGATTTCGGCCTATTGGTTAAAAAATGA
GCTGATTTAACAAAAATTTAACGCGAATTTTAACAAAATATTAACGCTTACAATTTAGGTGGCACTTTTC
GGGGAAATGTGCGCGGAACCCCTATTTGTTTATTTTTCTAAATACATTCAAATATGTATCCGCTCATGAG
ACAATAACCCTGATAAATGCTTCAATAATATTGAAAAAGGAAGAGTATGAGTATTCAACATTTCCGTGTC
GCCCTTATTCCCTTTTTTGCGGCATTTTGCCTTCCTGTTTTTGCTCACCCAGAAACGCTGGTGAAAGTAA
AAGATGCTGAAGATCAGTTGGGTGCACGAGTGGGTTACATCGAACTGGATCTCAACAGCGGTAAGATCCT
TGAGAGTTTTCGCCCCGAAGAACGTTTTCCAATGATGAGCACTTTTAAAGTTCTGCTATGTGGCGCGGTA
TTATCCCGTATTGACGCCGGGCAAGAGCAACTCGGTCGCCGCATACACTATTCTCAGAATGACTTGGTTG
AGTACTCACCAGTCACAGAAAAGCATCTTACGGATGGCATGACAGTAAGAGAATTATGCAGTGCTGCCAT
AACCATGAGTGATAACACTGCGGCCAACTTACTTCTGACAACGATCGGAGGACCGAAGGAGCTAACCGCT
TTTTTGCACAACATGGGGGATCATGTAACTCGCCTTGATCGTTGGGAACCGGAGCTGAATGAAGCCATAC
CAAACGACGAGCGTGACACCACGATGCCTGTAGCAATGGCAACAACGTTGCGCAAACTATTAACTGGCGA
ACTACTTACTCTAGCTTCCCGGCAACAATTAATAGACTGGATGGAGGCGGATAAAGTTGCAGGACCACTT
CTGCGCTCGGCCCTTCCGGCTGGCTGGTTTATTGCTGATAAATCTGGAGCCGGTGAGCGTGGGTCTCGCG
GTATCATTGCAGCACTGGGGCCAGATGGTAAGCCCTCCCGTATCGTAGTTATCTACACGACGGGGAGTCA
GGCAACTATGGATGAACGAAATAGACAGATCGCTGAGATAGGTGCCTCACTGATTAAGCATTGGTAACTG
TCAGACCAAGTTTACTCATATATACTTTAGATTGATTTAAAACTTCATTTTTAATTTAAAAGGATCTAGG
TGAAGATCCTTTTTGATAATCTCATGACCAAAATCCCTTAACGTGAGTTTTCGTTCCACTGAGCGTCAGA
CCCCGTAGAAAAGATCAAAGGATCTTCTTGAGATCCTTTTTTTCTGCGCGTAATCTGCTGCTTGCAAACA
AAAAAACCACCGCTACCAGCGGTGGTTTGTTTGCCGGATCAAGAGCTACCAACTCTTTTTCCGAAGGTAA
CTGGCTTCAGCAGAGCGCAGATACCAAATACTGTTCTTCTAGTGTAGCCGTAGTTAGGCCACCACTTCAA
GAACTCTGTAGCACCGCCTACATACCTCGCTCTGCTAATCCTGTTACCAGTGGCTGCTGCCAGTGGCGAT
AAGTCGTGTCTTACCGGGTTGGACTCAAGACGATAGTTACCGGATAAGGCGCAGCGGTCGGGCTGAACGG
GGGGTTCGTGCACACAGCCCAGCTTGGAGCGAACGACCTACACCGAACTGAGATACCTACAGCGTGAGCT
ATGAGAAAGCGCCACGCTTCCCGAAGGGAGAAAGGCGGACAGGTATCCGGTAAGCGGCAGGGTCGGAACA
GGAGAGCGCACGAGGGAGCTTCCAGGGGGAAACGCCTGGTATCTTTATAGTCCTGTCGGGTTTCGCCACC
TCTGACTTGAGCGTCGATTTTTGTGATGCTCGTCAGGGGGGCGGAGCCTATGGAAAAACGCCAGCAACGC
GGCCTTTTTACGGTTCCTGGCCTTTTGCTGGCCTTTTGCTCACATGTTCTTTCCTGCGTTATCCCCTGAT
TCTGTGGATAACCGTATTACCGCCTTTGAGTGAGCTGATACCGCTCGCCGCAGCCGAACGACCGAGCGCA
GCGAGTCAGTGAGCGAGGAAGCGGAAGAGCGCCCAATACGCAAACCGCCTCTCCCCGCGCGTTGGCCGAT
TCATTAATGCAGCTGGCACGACAGGTTTCCCGACTGGAAAGCGGGCAGTGAGCGCAACGCAATTAATGTG
AGTTAGCTCACTCATTAGGCACCCCAGGCTTTACACTTTATGCTTCCGGCTCGTATGTTGTGTGGAATTG
TGAGCGGATAACAATTTCACACAGGAAACAGCTATGACCATGATTACGCCAAGCGCGCAATTAACCCTCA
CTAAAGGGAACAAAAGCTGGAGCTGCAAGC
