>Addgene plasmid #142672 | TFORF0669 | depositor partial sequence | sequence record 280154 | Insert
ACCGCCACCATGTCCCGTCGGAAACAGACAAATCCAAATAAAGTTCACTGGGATCAAGTATTTGCTGGGC
TAGAAGAGCAAGCCCGCCAGGCGATGATGAAAACTGATTTTCCTGGAGACCTTGGCAGTCAGCGACAAGC
TATCCAACAACTAAGAGATCAGGACTCCAGTAGCAGTGACAGTGAGGGTGATGAAGAGGAGACGACACAA
GATGAAGTCTCTTCCCACACATCAGAGGAAGATGGAGGGGTGGTCAAAGTGGAGAAAGAGTTAGAAAATA
CAGAACAGCCTGTTGGTGGGAACGAAGTGGTAGAGCACGAGGTCACAGGGAATTTGAATTCTGACCCCTT
GCTTGAACTCTGCCAGTGTCCCCTCTGCCAGCTAGACTGCGGGAGCCGGGAGCAGTTGATTGCTCACGTG
TACCAGTAGTAATGAACTAGTCCGTAACTTGAAAGTATTTCGATTTCTTGGCTTTATATATCTTGTGGAA
AGGACGAAGGGTCCTCGGATTTATAGTGCAA
