>Addgene plasmid #142672 | TFORF0669 | depositor partial sequence | sequence record 280155 | Barcode
AGGGTCCTCGGATTTATAGTGCAA
